>Addgene plasmid #46011 | pGR-ECK120033127 | depositor full sequence | sequence record 64702 | pGR-ECK120033127 sequence 5092 bps
GAATTCTACTTCTTACTCGCCCATCTGCAACGGATGGGCGAATTTATACCCACTAGTAGCGGCCGCTGCA
GAAAGAGGAGAAATACTAGATGGCTTCCTCCGAAGACGTTATCAAAGAGTTCATGCGTTTCAAAGTTCGT
ATGGAAGGTTCCGTTAACGGTCACGAGTTCGAAATCGAAGGTGAAGGTGAAGGTCGTCCGTACGAAGGTA
CCCAGACCGCTAAACTGAAAGTTACCAAAGGTGGTCCGCTGCCGTTCGCTTGGGACATCCTGTCCCCGCA
GTTCCAGTACGGTTCCAAAGCTTACGTTAAACACCCGGCTGACATCCCGGACTACCTGAAACTGTCCTTC
CCGGAAGGTTTCAAATGGGAACGTGTTATGAACTTCGAAGACGGTGGTGTTGTTACCGTTACCCAGGACT
CCTCCCTGCAAGACGGTGAGTTCATCTACAAAGTTAAACTGCGTGGTACCAACTTCCCGTCCGACGGTCC
GGTTATGCAGAAAAAAACCATGGGTTGGGAAGCTTCCACCGAACGTATGTACCCGGAAGACGGTGCTCTG
AAAGGTGAAATCAAAATGCGTCTGAAACTGAAAGACGGTGGTCACTACGACGCTGAAGTTAAAACCACCT
ACATGGCTAAAAAACCGGTTCAGCTGCCGGGTGCTTACAAAACCGACATCAAACTGGACATCACCTCCCA
CAACGAAGACTACACCATCGTTGAACAGTACGAACGTGCTGAAGGTCGTCACTCCACCGGTGCTTAATAA
CGCTGATAGTGCTAGTGTAGATCGCTACTAGAGCCAGGCATCAAATAAAACGAAAGGCTCAGTCGAAAGA
CTGGGCCTTTCGTTTTATCTGTTGTTTGTCGGTGAACGCTCTCTACTAGAGTCACACTGGCTCACCTTCG
GGTGGGCCTTTCTGCGTTTATATACTAGAGTCAATTGAGGTAGAGGTACACACGCGAACTCCGATAGCCA
ATTCAGAGTAATAAACTGTGATAATCAATGCAGTGCTTCCTCGCTCACTGACTCGCTGCGCTCGGTCGTT
CGGCTGCGGCGAGCGGTATCAGCTCACTCAAAGGCGGTAATACGGTTATCCACAGAATCAGGGGATAACG
CAGGAAAGAACATGTGAGCAAAAGGCCAGCAAAAGGCCAGGAACCGTAAAAAGGCCGCGTTGCTGGCGTT
TTTCCATAGGCTCCGCCCCCCTGACGAGCATCACAAAAATCGACGCTCAAGTCAGAGGTGGCGAAACCCG
ACAGGACTATAAAGATACCAGGCGTTTCCCCCTGGAAGCTCCCTCGTGCGCTCTCCTGTTCCGACCCTGC
CGCTTACCGGATACCTGTCCGCCTTTCTCCCTTCGGGAAGCGTGGCGCTTTCTCATAGCTCACGCTGTAG
GTATCTCAGTTCGGTGTAGGTCGTTCGCTCCAAGCTGGGCTGTGTGCACGAACCCCCCGTTCAGCCCGAC
CGCTGCGCCTTATCCGGTAACTATCGTCTTGAGTCCAACCCGGTAAGACACGACTTATCGCCACTGGCAG
CAGCCACTGGTAACAGGATTAGCAGAGCGAGGTATGTAGGCGGTGCTACAGAGTTCTTGAAGTGGTGGCC
TAACTACGGCTACACTAGAAGGACAGTATTTGGTATCTGCGCTCTGCTGAAGCCAGTTACCTTCGGAAAA
AGAGTTGGTAGCTCTTGATCCGGCAAACAAACCACCGCTGGTAGCGGTGGTTTTTTTGTTTGCAAGCAGC
AGATTACGCGCAGAAAAAAAGGATCTCAAGAAGATCCTTTGATCTTTTCTACGGGGTCTGACGCTCAGTG
GAACGAAAACTCACGTTAAGGGATTTTGGTCATGAGATTATCAAAAAGGATCTTCACCTAGATCCTTTTA
AATTAAAAATGAAGTTTTAAATCAATCTAAAGTATATATGAGTAAACTTGGTCTGACAGTTACCAATGCT
TAATCAGTGAGGCACCTATCTCAGCGATCTGTCTATTTCGTTCATCCATAGTTGCCTGACTCCCCGTCGT
GTAGATAACTACGATACGGGAGGGCTTACCATCTGGCCCCAGTGCTGCAATGATACCGCGAGACCCACGC
TCACCGGCTCCAGATTTATCAGCAATAAACCAGCCAGCCGGAAGGGCCGAGCGCAGAAGTGGTCCTGCAA
CTTTATCCGCCTCCATCCAGTCTATTAATTGTTGCCGGGAAGCTAGAGTAAGTAGTTCGCCAGTTAATAG
TTTGCGCAACGTTGTTGCCATTGCTACAGGCATCGTGGTGTCACGCTCGTCGTTTGGTATGGCTTCATTC
AGCTCCGGTTCCCAACGATCAAGGCGAGTTACATGATCCCCCATGTTGTGCAAAAAAGCGGTTAGCTCCT
TCGGTCCTCCGATCGTTGTCAGAAGTAAGTTGGCCGCAGTGTTATCACTCATGGTTATGGCAGCACTGCA
TAATTCTCTTACTGTCATGCCATCCGTAAGATGCTTTTCTGTGACTGGTGAGTACTCAACCAAGTCATTC
TGAGAATAGTGTATGCGGCGACCGAGTTGCTCTTGCCCGGCGTCAATACGGGATAATACCGCGCCACATA
GCAGAACTTTAAAAGTGCTCATCATTGGAAAACGTTCTTCGGGGCGAAAACTCTCAAGGATCTTACCGCT
GTTGAGATCCAGTTCGATGTAACCCACTCGTGCACCCAACTGATCTTCAGCATCTTTTACTTTCACCAGC
GTTTCTGGGTGAGCAAAAACAGGAAGGCAAAATGCCGCAAAAAAGGGAATAAGGGCGACACGGAAATGTT
GAATACTCATACTCTTCCTTTTTCAATATTATTGAAGCATTTATCAGGGTTATTGTCTCATGAGCGGATA
CATATTTGAATGTATTTAGAAAAATAAACAAATAGGGGTTCCGCGCACATTTCCCCGAAAAGTGCCACCT
GACGTCTAAGAAACCATTATTATCATGACATTAACCTATAAAAATAGGCGTATCACGAGGCAGAATTTCA
GATAAAAAAAATCCTTAGCTTTCGCTAAGGATGATTTCTGGAATTGAATTGAGGTAGAGGTACACACGCG
AACTCCGATAGCCAATTCAGAGTAATAAACTGTGATAATCAATGCATGTACTAGAGTTATGACAACTTGA
CGGCTACATCATTCACTTTTTCTTCACAACCGGCACGGAACTCGCTCGGGCTGGCCCCGGTGCATTTTTT
AAATACCCGCGAGAAATAGAGTTGATCGTCAAAACCAACATTGCGACCGACGGTGGCGATAGGCATCCGG
GTGGTGCTCAAAAGCAGCTTCGCCTGGCTGATACGTTGGTCCTCGCGCCAGCTTAAGACGCTAATCCCTA
ACTGCTGGCGGAAAAGATGTGACAGACGCGACGGCGACAAGCAAACATGCTGTGCGACGCTGGCGATATC
AAAATTGCTGTCTGCCAGGTGATCGCTGATGTACTGACAAGCCTCGCGTACCCGATTATCCATCGGTGGA
TGGAGCGACTCGTTAATCGCTTCCATGCGCCGCAGTAACAATTGCTCAAGCAGATTTATCGCCAGCAGCT
CCGAATAGCGCCCTTCCCCTTGCCCGGCGTTAATGATTTGCCCAAACAGGTCGCTGAAATGCGGCTGGTG
CGCTTCATCCGGGCGAAAGAACCCCGTATTGGCAAATATTGACGGCCAGTTAAGCCATTCATGCCAGTAG
GCGCGCGGACGAAAGTAAACCCACTGGTGATACCATTCGCGAGCCTCCGGATGACGACCGTAGTGATGAA
TCTCTCCTGGCGGGAACAGCAAAATATCACCCGGTCGGCAAACAAATTCTCGTCCCTGATTTTTCACCAC
CCCCTGACCGCGAATGGTGAGATTGAGAATATAACCTTTCATTCCCAGCGGTCGGTCGATAAAAAAATCG
AGATAACCGTTGGCCTCAATCGGCGTTAAACCCGCCACCAGATGGGCATTAAACGAGTATCCCGGCAGCA
GGGGATCATTTTGCGCTTCAGCCATACTTTTCATACTCCCGCCATTCAGAGAAGAAACCAATTGTCCATA
TTGCATCAGACATTGCCGTCACTGCGTCTTTTACTGGCTCTTCTCGCTAACCAAACCGGTAACCCCGCTT
ATTAAAAGCATTCTGTAACAAAGCGGGACCAAAGCCATGACAAAAACGCGTAACAAAAGTGTCTATAATC
ACGGCAGAAAAGTCCACATTGATTATTTGCACGGCGTCACACTTTGCTATGCCATAGCATTTTTATCCAT
AAGATTAGCGGATCCTACCTGACGCTTTTTATCGCAACTCTCTACTGTTTCTCCATACCCGTTTTTTTGG
GCTAGCTACTAGAGAAAGAGGAGAAATACTAGATGCGTAAAGGAGAAGAACTTTTCACTGGAGTTGTCCC
AATTCTTGTTGAATTAGATGGTGATGTTAATGGGCACAAATTTTCTGTCAGTGGAGAGGGTGAAGGTGAT
GCAACATACGGAAAACTTACCCTTAAATTTATTTGCACTACTGGAAAACTACCTGTTCCATGGCCAACAC
TTGTCACTACTTTCGGTTATGGTGTTCAATGCTTTGCGAGATACCCAGATCATATGAAACAGCATGACTT
TTTCAAGAGTGCCATGCCCGAAGGTTATGTACAGGAAAGAACTATATTTTTCAAAGATGACGGGAACTAC
AAGACACGTGCTGAAGTCAAGTTTGAAGGTGATACCCTTGTTAATAGAATCGAGTTAAAAGGTATTGATT
TTAAAGAAGATGGAAACATTCTTGGACACAAATTGGAATACAACTATAACTCACACAATGTATACATCAT
GGCAGACAAACAAAAGAATGGAATCAAAGTTAACTTCAAAATTAGACACAACATTGAAGATGGAAGCGTT
CAACTAGCAGACCATTATCAACAAAATACTCCAATTGGCGATGGCCCTGTCCTTTTACCAGACAACCATT
ACCTGTCCACACAATCTGCCCTTTCGAAAGATCCCAACGAAAAGAGAGACCACATGGTCCTTCTTGAGTT
TGTAACAGCTGCTGGGATTACACATGGCATGGATGAACTATACAAATAATAA
Features (pLannotate 1.2.2; 11 found; start..end, strand, type, name):
     52..71      +  misc_feature   BioBrick suffix: universal suffix for all parts
     90..764     +  CDS            mRFP1: mRFP1 is a basic (constitutively fluorescent) red fluorescent protein published in 2002, derived from Discosoma sp.. It is reported to be a somewhat slowly-maturing monomer with low acid sensitivity.
    812..883     +  terminator     rrnB T1 terminator: transcription terminator T1 from the E. coli rrnB gene
    899..926     +  terminator     T7Te terminator: phage T7 early transcription terminator
   1191..1779    -  rep_origin     ori: high-copy-number ColE1/pMB1/pBR322/pUC origin of replication
   1950..2810    -  CDS            AmpR: β-lactamase; bla; confers resistance to ampicillin, carbenicillin, and related antibiotics
   2811..2915    -  promoter       AmpR promoter: bla
   3005..3048    -  terminator     bacterial terminator: putative bacterial transcription terminator
   3137..4015    -  CDS            araC: L-arabinose regulatory protein; araC
   4042..4326    +  promoter       araBAD promoter: araBAD; promoter of the L-arabinose operon of E. coli; the araC regulatory gene is transcribed in the opposite direction (Guzman et al., 1995)
   4373..5086    +  CDS            hfriFP: hfriFP is a fluorescent protein published in 2013, derived from Herbaspirillum frisingense.
