[The description below was written by a language model from this plasmid's Addgene catalogue record and pLannotate feature annotations shown in this document.]
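Description:
pGR-ECK120033127 is a 5,092 bp high-copy bacterial plasmid built on the pGR backbone for measuring transcription terminator strength in E. coli. It replicates from a ColE1/pUC-type origin and is selected with ampicillin through the bla (AmpR) gene and its native promoter. It belongs to a large set of constructs made to characterize natural and synthetic terminators, each differing only in the terminator cloned into a common reporter frame.

The measurement cassette is driven by the arabinose-inducible araBAD (PBAD) promoter, with the regulator araC encoded divergently on the same plasmid, so transcription is controlled by L-arabinose. Downstream of PBAD lies a first fluorescent protein coding sequence, which the automated annotation labels hfriFP; that call may not reflect the reporter the designers intended, and the record does not name this reporter. Because the plasmid is circular, this gene is followed directly by the 45 bp ECK120033127 terminator, a natural E. coli sequence inserted between the retained EcoRI and SpeI sites, next to a BioBrick suffix. The terminator itself is not annotated in the feature table. An mRFP1 coding sequence follows, and the transcription unit is closed by the rrnB T1 and T7Te terminators. A further putative terminator sits between araC and the resistance gene.

In this arrangement both reporters are transcribed from a single promoter, so the upstream reporter reports transcription entering the test terminator, while mRFP1 signal reflects read-through. Comparing the two signals, typically relative to a no-terminator control, gives a quantitative estimate of termination efficiency for use in synthetic biology circuit design.
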