Addgene plasmid #46011: pGR-ECK120033127
Depositing lab: Christopher Voigt. Depositing organization: Massachusetts Institute of Technology. Publication: Characterization of 582 natural and synthetic terminators and quantification of their design constraints. Chen YJ, Liu P, Nielsen AA, Brophy JA, Clancy K, Peterson T, Voigt CA. Nat Methods. 2013 Jun 2. doi: 10.1038/nmeth.2515. PubMed 23727987.
Backbone
  Vector backbone: pGR
  Backbone size w/o insert (bp): 5047
  Total vector size (bp): 5092
  Modifications to backbone: Inserted ECK120033127 terminator between the EcoRI and SpeI sites.
  Vector type: Bacterial Expression, Synthetic Biology
Growth in bacteria
  Bacterial resistance: Ampicillin, 100 μg/mL
  Growth temperature: 37°C
  Growth strain: DH5alpha
  Copy number: High Copy
Gene/Insert
  Gene/Insert name: ECK120033127 Terminator
  Species: E. coli
  Insert size (bp): 45
  Promoter: PBAD
  Cloning method: Restriction Enzyme; 5′ cloning site EcoRI (not destroyed); 3′ cloning site SpeI (not destroyed)
  Sequencing primers: 5′ gtccacacaatctgcccttt
Terms and licenses: Academic/Nonprofit Terms; Industry Terms: Not Available to Industry
How to cite: pGR-ECK120033127 was a gift from Christopher Voigt (Addgene plasmid # 46011 ; http://n2t.net/addgene:46011 ; RRID:Addgene_46011)
