>Addgene plasmid #46011 | pGR-ECK120033127 | addgene partial sequence | sequence record 65454 | GFP-F 5'-GGTCCTTCTTGAGTTTGTAAC-3'
ATGGCATGGATGAACTATACAAATAATAAGAATTCTACTTCTTACTCGCCCATCTGCAACGGATGGGCGA
ATTTATACCCACTAGTAGCGGCCGCTGCAGAAAGAGGAGAAATACTAGATGGCTTCCTCCGAAGACGTTA
TCAAAGAGTTCATGCGTTTCAAAGTTCGTATGGAAGGTTCCGTTAACGGTCACGAGTTCGAAATCGAAGG
TGAAGGTGAAGGTCGTCCGTACGAAGGTACCCAGACCGCTAAACTGAAAGTTACCAAAGGTGGTCCGCTG
CCGTTCGCTTGGGACATCCTGTCCCCGCAGTTCCAGTACGGTTCCAAAGCTTACGTTAAACACCCGGCTG
ACATCCCGGACTACCTGAAACTGTCCTTCCCGGAAGGTTTCAAATGGGAACGTGTTATGAACTTCGAAGA
CGGTGGTGTTGTTACCGTTACCCAGGACTCCTCCCTGCAAGACGGTGAGTTCATCTACAAAGTTAAACTG
CGTGGTACCAACTTCCCGTCCGACGGTCCGGTTATGCAGAAAAAAACCATGGGTTGGGAAGCTTCCACCG
AACGTATGTACCCGGAAGACGGTGCTCTGAAAGGTGAAATCAAAATGCGTCTGAAACTGAAAGACGGTGG
TCACTACGACGCTGAAGTTAAAACCACCTACATGGCTAAAAAACCGGTTCAGCTGCCGGGTGCTTACAAA
ACCGACATCAAACTGGACATCACCTCCCACAACGAAGACTACACCATCGTTGAACAGTACGAACGTGCTG
AAGGTCGTCACTCCACCGGTGCTTAATAACGCTGATAGTGCTAGTGTAGATCGCTACTAGAGCCAGGCAT
CAAATAAAACGAAAGGCTCAGTCGAAAGACTGGGCCTTTCGTTTTATCTGTTGTTTGTCGGTGAACGCTC
TCTACTAGAGTCACACTG
