>Addgene plasmid #46011 | pGR-ECK120033127 | addgene partial sequence | sequence record 65455 | pBAD-F 5'-ATGCCATAGCATTTTTATCC-3'
CTACCTGACGCTTTTTATCGCAACTCTCTACTGTTTCTCCATACCGTTTTTTTGGGCTAGCTACTAGAGA
AAGAGGAGAAATACTAGATGCGTAAAGGAGAAGAACTTTTCACTGGAGTTGTCCCAATTCTTGTTGAATT
AGATGGTGATGTTAATGGGCACAAATTTTCTGTCAGTGGAGAGGGTGAAGGTGATGCAACATACGGAAAA
CTTACCCTTAAATTTATTTGCACTACTGGAAAACTACCTGTTCCATGGCCAACACTTGTCACTACTTTCG
GTTATGGTGTTCAATGCTTTGCGAGATACCCAGATCATATGAAACAGCATGACTTTTTCAAGAGTGCCAT
GCCCGAAGGTTATGTACAGGAAAGAACTATATTTTTCAAAGATGACGGGAACTACAAGACACGTGCTGAA
GTCAAGTTTGAAGGTGATACCCTTGTTAATAGAATCGAGTTAAAAGGTATTGATTTTAAAGAAGATGGAA
ACATTCTTGGACACAAATTGGAATACAACTATAACTCACACAATGTATACATCATGGCAGACAAACAAAA
GAATGGAATCAAAGTTAACTTCAAAATTAGACACAACATTGAAGATGGAAGCGTTCAACTAGCAGACCAT
TATCAACAAAATACTCCAATTGGCGATGGCCCTGTCCTTTTACCAGACAACCATTACCTGTCCACACAAT
CTGCCCTTTCGAAAGATCCCAACGAAAAGAGAGACCACATGGTCCTTCTTGAGTTTGTAACAGCTGCTGG
GATTACACATGGCATGGATGAACTATACAAATAATAAGAATTCTACTTCTTACTCGCCCATCTGCAACGG
ATGGGCGAATTTATACCCACTAGTAGCGGCCGCTGCAGAAAGAGGAGAAATACTAGATGGCTTCCTCCGA
AGACGTTATCAAAGAGTTCATGCG
